Addgene plasmid #51290: pBudORF1-CH
Purpose: expresses the codon optimized ORF1 of L1RP with his tag
Depositing lab: Astrid Roy-Engel. Depositing organization: Tulane University. Publication: Molecular reconstruction of extinct LINE-1 elements and their interaction with nonautonomous elements. Wagstaff BJ, Kroutter EN, Derbes RS, Belancio VP, Roy-Engel AM. Mol Biol Evol. 2013 Jan;30(1):88-99. doi: 10.1093/molbev/mss202. Epub 2012 Aug 23. PubMed 22918960.
Backbone
  Vector backbone: pBudCE4.1
  Backbone manufacturer: Invitrogen
  Backbone size w/o insert (bp): 4595
  Vector type: Mammalian Expression
Growth in bacteria
  Bacterial resistance: Bleocin (Zeocin), 50 μg/mL
  Growth temperature: 37°C
  Growth strain: DH5alpha
  Copy number: Unknown
Gene/Insert
  Gene/Insert name: L1 ORF1 (alt names: L1RE1; Line1)
  Species: H. sapiens (human)
  Entrez Gene: L1RE1 (a.k.a. L1.2, LRE1)
  Promoter: CMV
  Tag / fusion protein: HIS (C terminal on backbone)
  Cloning method: Restriction Enzyme; 5′ cloning site HindIII (not destroyed); 3′ cloning site BamHI (not destroyed)
  Sequencing primers: 5′ CMV-F; 3′ EBV-rev
Terms and licenses: Academic/Nonprofit Terms; Industry Terms: Not Available to Industry
Depositor comments: Although a myc tag is present in the full sequence, this tag is not present in this plasmid. pBudORF1-CH was generated by cloning the polymerase chain reaction (PCR)-amplified codon-optimized consensus sequences of each ORF into the HindIII-BamHI sites of the pBudCE4.1 vector in a manner that removes the stop codon of the ORF1, so the expressed protein will contain the his tag at the carboxy terminus. The following primers were used in the amplification of ORF1: 5-AGACCCAAGCTTAGCTAAAACCACAAAGATG-3′ and 5-TGTTCGGATCCGATCTTGGTGTGCTTCTGCAGGGG-3′
How to cite: pBudORF1-CH was a gift from Astrid Roy-Engel (Addgene plasmid # 51290 ; http://n2t.net/addgene:51290 ; RRID:Addgene_51290)
