[The description below was written by a language model from this plasmid's Addgene catalogue record and pLannotate feature annotations shown in this document.]
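Description:
pBudORF1-CH is a mammalian expression plasmid built on the Invitrogen pBudCE4.1 backbone, a dual-promoter vector that carries two independent expression cassettes. It is propagated in E. coli through a high-copy ColE1/pUC-type origin and selected with Zeocin. The Sh ble resistance gene sits behind tandem SV40 early and bacterial EM7 promoters, so the same marker can serve in both bacteria and mammalian cells, and it ends at an SV40 polyadenylation signal.

The payload is a codon-optimized open reading frame 1 of the human LINE-1 element L1RP (L1RE1), which encodes the nucleic acid-binding chaperone protein required for L1 retrotransposition. It was PCR-amplified and inserted between the HindIII and BamHI sites downstream of the CMV immediate early enhancer/promoter. A T7 promoter lies just upstream of the insert. The ORF1 stop codon was removed during cloning so that translation continues into the backbone-encoded His tag, giving a C-terminally His-tagged ORF1 protein. The depositor notes that although a myc tag appears in the deposited full sequence, it is not actually present in the plasmid. The feature table annotates neither the His tag nor a myc tag.

The second cassette, consisting of the EF-1α promoter, a V5 epitope tag and the bGH polyadenylation signal, has no annotated insert and appears to be empty. The small fragments called as HIV-1 LTR, rop, bom and lacZα are most likely short backbone matches rather than functional elements. The record states that the construct expresses tagged L1 ORF1 protein in mammalian cells, and the associated study concerns reconstructed LINE-1 elements and their interaction with nonautonomous elements.
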