Features (pLannotate 1.2.2; 18 found; start..end, strand, type, name):
     10..389     +  enhancer       CMV enhancer: human cytomegalovirus immediate early enhancer
    390..593     +  promoter       CMV promoter: human cytomegalovirus (CMV) immediate early promoter
    589..622     +  LTR            5' LTR (truncated) (fragment): truncated 5' long terminal repeat (LTR) from HIV-1
    638..656     +  promoter       T7 promoter: promoter for bacteriophage T7 RNA polymerase
    686..1699    +  CDS            L1RE1: LORF1_HUMAN - Also known as LRE1. Experimental evidence at protein level: Swiss-Prot protein existence level 1. Nucleic acid-binding protein which is essential for retrotransposition of LINE-1 elements in the genome. Functions as a nucleic acid chaperone binding its own transcript and therefore preferentially mobilizing the transcript from which they are encoded. From Homo sapiens (Human).
   1799..1920    -  polyA_signal   SV40 poly(A) signal: SV40 polyadenylation signal
   1915..2040    -  CDS            ble (fragment): BLE_KLEPN - Experimental evidence at protein level: Swiss-Prot protein existence level 1. Binding protein with a strong affinity to the bleomycin family of antibiotics. Binds to CL990; an antimitotic-antibiotic compound. From Klebsiella pneumoniae.
   2050..2424    -  CDS            BleoR: antibiotic-binding protein; Sh ble from Streptoalloteichus hindustanus; confers resistance to bleomycin, phleomycin, and Zeocin™
   2443..2490    -  promoter       EM7 promoter: synthetic bacterial promoter&nbsp
   2538..2854    -  promoter       SV40 promoter: SV40 enhancer and early promoter
   2876..4038    +  promoter       EF-1α promoter: strong constitutive promoter for human elongation factor EF-1α
   4114..4155    +  CDS            V5 tag: epitope tag from simian virus 5
   4211..4435    +  polyA_signal   bGH poly(A) signal: bovine growth hormone polyadenylation signal
   4439..4457    +  promoter       SV40 promoter (fragment): SV40 enhancer and early promoter
   4567..5155    -  rep_origin     ori: high-copy-number ColE1/pMB1/pBR322/pUC origin of replication
   5273..5308    +  CDS            rop (fragment): Rop protein, which maintains plasmids at low copy number; rop
   5410..5511    +  misc_feature   bom (fragment): basis of mobility region from pBR322
   5517..2       -  CDS            lacZα (fragment) (across the origin): LacZα fragment of β-galactosidase; lacZ fragment
>Addgene plasmid #51290 | pBudORF1-CH | depositor full sequence | sequence record 78373 | pBudORF1-CH sequence 5582 bps
GCGCGCGTTGACATTGATTATTGACTAGTTATTAATAGTAATCAATTACGGGGTCATTAGTTCATAGCCC
ATATATGGAGTTCCGCGTTACATAACTTACGGTAAATGGCCCGCCTGGCTGACCGCCCAACGACCCCCGC
CCATTGACGTCAATAATGACGTATGTTCCCATAGTAACGCCAATAGGGACTTTCCATTGACGTCAATGGG
TGGACTATTTACGGTAAACTGCCCACTTGGCAGTACATCAAGTGTATCATATGCCAAGTACGCCCCCTAT
TGACGTCAATGACGGTAAATGGCCCGCCTGGCATTATGCCCAGTACATGACCTTATGGGACTTTCCTACT
TGGCAGTACATCTACGTATTAGTCATCGCTATTACCATGGTGATGCGGTTTTGGCAGTACATCAATGGGC
GTGGATAGCGGTTTGACTCACGGGGATTTCCAAGTCTCCACCCCATTGACGTCAATGGGAGTTTGTTTTG
GCACCAAAATCAACGGGACTTTCCAAAATGTCGTAACAACTCCGCCCCATTGACGCAAATGGGCGGTAGG
CGTGTACGGTGGGAGGTCTATATAAGCAGAGCTCTCTGGCTAACTAGAGAACCCACTGCTTACTGGCTTA
TCGAAATTAATACGACTCACTATAGGGAGACCCAAGCTTAGCTAAAACCACAAAGATGGGCAAGAAGCAG
AACCGCAAGACCGGCAACAGCAAGACCCAGAGCGCCAGCCCCCCCCCCAAGGAGCGCAGCAGCAGCCCCG
CCACCGAGCAGAGCTGGATGGAGAACGACTTCGACGAGCTGCGCGAGGAGGGCTTCCGCCGCAGCAACTA
CAGCGAGCTGCGCGAGGACATCCAGACCAAGGGCAAGGAGGTGGAGAACTTCGAGAAGAACCTGGAGGAG
TGCATCACCCGCATCACCAACACCGAGAAGTGCCTGAAGGAGCTGATGGAGCTGAAGACCAAGGCCCGCG
AGCTGCGCGAGGAGTGCCGCAGCCTGCGCAGCCGCTGCGACCAGCTGGAGGAGCGCGTGAGCGCAATGGA
GGACGAGATGAACGAGATGAAGCGCGAGGGCAAGTTCCGCGAGAAGCGCATCAAGCGCAACGAGCAGAGC
CTCCAGGAGATATGGGACTACGTGAAGCGCCCCAACCTGCGCCTGATCGGCGTGCCCGAGAGCGACGTGG
AGAACGGCACCAAGCTGGAGAACACCCTACAGGACATCATCCAGGAGAACTTCCCCAACCTGGCCCGCCA
GGCCAACGTGCAGATCCAGGAGATCCAGCGCACCCCCCAGCGCTACAGCAGCCGCCGCGCCACCCCCCGC
CACATCATCGTGCGCTTCACCAAGGTGGAGATGAAGGAGAAGATGCTGCGCGCCGCCCGCGAGAAGGGCC
GGGTTACCCTGAAGGGCAAGCCCATCCGCCTGACCGCCGACCTGAGCGCCGAGACCCTACAGGCCCGCCG
CGAGTGGGGGCCAATCTTCAACATCCTGAAGGAGAAGAACTTCCAGCCCCGCATCAGCTACCCCGCCAAG
CTGAGCTTCATCAGCGAGGGCGAGATCAAATACTTCATCGACAAGCAGATGCTGCGCGACTTCGTGACCA
CCCGCCCCGCCCTGAAGGAGCTGCTGAAGGAGGCCCTGAACATGGAGCGCAACAACCGGTATCAGCCCCT
GCAAAACCACGCCAAGATGGGATCCGAACAAAAACTCATCTCAGAAGAGGATCTGAATATGCATACCGGT
CATCATCACCATCACCATTGAGTTTGATCCCCGGGAATTCAGACATGATAAGATACATTGATGAGTTTGG
ACAAACCACAACTAGAATGCAGTGAAAAAAATGCTTTATTTGTGAAATTTGTGATGCTATTGCTTTATTT
GTAACCATTATAAGCTGCAATAAACAAGTTGGGGTGGGCGAAGAACTCCAGCATGAGATCCCCGCGCTGG
AGGATCATCCAGCCGGCGTCCCGGAAAACGATTCCGAAGCCCAACCTTTCATAGAAGGCGGCGGTGGAAT
CGAAATCTCGTAGCACGTGTCAGTCCTGCTCCTCGGCCACGAAGTGCACGCAGTTGCCGGCCGGGTCGCG
CAGGGCGAACTCCCGCCCCCACGGCTGCTCGCCGATCTCGGTCATGGCCGGCCCGGAGGCGTCCCGGAAG
TTCGTGGACACGACCTCCGACCACTCGGCGTACAGCTCGTCCAGGCCGCGCACCCACACCCAGGCCAGGG
TGTTGTCCGGCACCACCTGGTCCTGGACCGCGCTGATGAACAGGGTCACGTCGTCCCGGACCACACCGGC
GAAGTCGTCCTCCACGAAGTCCCGGGAGAACCCGAGCCGGTCGGTCCAGAACTCGACCGCTCCGGCGACG
TCGCGCGCGGTGAGCACCGGAACGGCACTGGTCAACTTGGCCATGGTTTAGTTCCTCACCTTGTCGTATT
ATACTATGCCGATATACTATGCCGATGATTAATTGTCAACACGTGCTGATCAGATCCGAAAATGGATATA
CAAGCTCCCGGGAGCTTTTTGCAAAAGCCTAGGCCTCCAAAAAAGCCTCCTCACTACTTCTGGAATAGCT
CAGAGGCAGAGGCGGCCTCGGCCTCTGCATAAATAAAAAAAATTAGTCAGCCATGGGGCGGAGAATGGGC
GGAACTGGGCGGAGTTAGGGGCGGGATGGGCGGAGTTAGGGGCGGGACTATGGTTGCTGACTAATTGAGA
TGCATGCTTTGCATACTTCTGCCTGCTGGGGAGCCTGGGGACTTTCCACACCTGGTTGCTGACTAATTGA
GATGCATGCTTTGCATACTTCTGCCTGCTGGGGAGCCTGGGGACTTTCCACACCCTCGTCGAGCTAGCTT
CGTGAGGCTCCGGTGCCCGTCAGTGGGCAGAGCGCACATCGCCCACAGTCCCCGAGAAGTTGGGGGGAGG
GGTCGGCAATTGAACCGGTGCCTAGAGAAGGTGGCGCGGGGTAAACTGGGAAAGTGATGTCGTGTACTGG
CTCCGCCTTTTTCCCGAGGGTGGGGGAGAACCGTATATAAGTGCAGTAGTCGCCGTGAACGTTCTTTTTC
GCAACGGGTTTGCCGCCAGAACACAGGTAAGTGCCGTGTGTGGTTCCCGCGGGCCTGGCCTCTTTACGGG
TTATGGCCCTTGCGTGCCTTGAATTACTTCCACCTGGCTCCAGTACGTGATTCTTGATCCCGAGCTGGAG
CCAGGGGCGGGCCTTGCGCTTTAGGAGCCCCTTCGCCTCGTGCTTGAGTTGAGGCCTGGCCTGGGCGCTG
GGGCCGCCGCGTGCGAATCTGGTGGCACCTTCGCGCCTGTCTCGCTGCTTTCGATAAGTCTCTAGCCATT
TAAAATTTTTGATGACCTGCTGCGACGCTTTTTTTCTGGCAAGATAGTCTTGTAAATGCGGGCCAGGATC
TGCACACTGGTATTTCGGTTTTTGGGCCCGCGGCCGGCGACGGGGCCCGTGCGTCCCAGCGCACATGTTC
GGCGAGGCGGGGCCTGCGAGCGCGGCCACCGAGAATCGGACGGGGGTAGTCTCAAGCTGGCCGGCCTGCT
CTGGTGCCTGGCCTCGCGCCGCCGTGTATCGCCCCGCCCTGGGCGGCAAGGCTGGCCCGGTCGGCACCAG
TTGCGTGAGCGGAAAGATGGCCGCTTCCCGGCCCTGCTCCAGGGGGCTCAAAATGGAGGACGCGGCGCTC
GGGAGAGCGGGCGGGTGAGTCACCCACACAAAGGAAAAGGGCCTTTCCGTCCTCAGCCGTCGCTTCATGT
GACTCCACGGAGTACCGGGCGCCGTCCAGGCACCTCGATTAGTTCTGGAGCTTTTGGAGTACGTCGTCTT
TAGGTTGGGGGGAGGGGTTTTATGCGATGGAGTTTCCCCACACTGAGTGGGTGGAGACTGAAGTTAGGCC
AGCTTGGCACTTGATGTAATTCTCGTTGGAATTTGCCCTTTTTGAGTTTGGATCTTGGTTCATTCTCAAG
CCTCAGACAGTGGTTCAAAGTTTTTTTCTTCCATTTCAGGTGTCGTGAACACGTGGTCGCGGCCGCTTCG
AAGGTACCAGCACAGTGGACTCGAGAGATCTGGCCGGCTGGGCCCGTTTCGAAGGTAAGCCTATCCCTAA
CCCTCTCCTCGGTCTCGATTCTACGCGTACCGGTCATCATCACCATCACCATTGAGTTTAAACCCGCTGA
TCAGCCTCGACTGTGCCTTCTAGTTGCCAGCCATCTGTTGTTTGCCCCTCCCCCGTGCCTTCCTTGACCC
TGGAAGGTGCCACTCCCACTGTCCTTTCCTAATAAAATGAGGAAATTGCATCGCATTGTCTGAGTAGGTG
TCATTCTATTCTGGGGGGTGGGGTGGGGCAGGACAGCAAGGGGGAGGATTGGGAAGACAATAGCAGGCAT
GCTGGGGATGCGGTGGGCTCTATGGCTTCTGAGGCGGAAAGAACCAGTGGCGGTAATACGGTTATCCACA
GAATCAGGGGATAACGCAGGAAAGAACATGTGAGCAAAAGGCCAGCAAAAGGCCAGGAACCGTAAAAAGG
CCGCGTTGCTGGCGTTTTTCCATAGGCTCCGCCCCCCTGACGAGCATCACAAAAATCGACGCTCAAGTCA
GAGGTGGCGAAACCCGACAGGACTATAAAGATACCAGGCGTTTCCCCCTGGAAGCTCCCTCGTGCGCTCT
CCTGTTCCGACCCTGCCGCTTACCGGATACCTGTCCGCCTTTCTCCCTTCGGGAAGCGTGGCGCTTTCTC
ATAGCTCACGCTGTAGGTATCTCAGTTCGGTGTAGGTCGTTCGCTCCAAGCTGGGCTGTGTGCACGAACC
CCCCGTTCAGCCCGACCGCTGCGCCTTATCCGGTAACTATCGTCTTGAGTCCAACCCGGTAAGACACGAC
TTATCGCCACTGGCAGCAGCCACTGGTAACAGGATTAGCAGAGCGAGGTATGTAGGCGGTGCTACAGAGT
TCTTGAAGTGGTGGCCTAACTACGGCTACACTAGAAGGACAGTATTTGGTATCTGCGCTCTGCTGAAGCC
AGTTACCTTCGGAAAAAGAGTTGGTAGCTCTTGATCCGGCAAACAAACCACCGCTGGTAGCGGTGGTTTT
TTTGTTTGCAAGCAGCAGATTACGCGCAGAAAAAAAGGATCTCAAGAAGATCCTTTGATCTTTTCTACGG
GGTCTGACGCTCAGTGGAACGAAAACTCACGTTAAGGGATTTTGGTCATGACATTAACCTATAAAAATAG
GCGTATCACGAGGCCCTTTCGTCTCGCGCGTTTCGGTGATGACGGTGAAAACCTCTGACACATGCAGCTC
CCGGAGACGGTCACAGCTTGTCTGTAAGCGGATGCCGGGAGCAGACAAGCCCGTCAGGGCGCGTCAGCGG
GTGTTGGCGGGTGTCGGGGCTGGCTTAACTATGCGGCATCAGAGCAGATTGTACTGAGAGTGCACCATAT
ATGCGGTGTGAAATACCGCACAGATGCGTAAGGAGAAAATACCGCATCAGGCGCCATTCGCCATTCAGGC
TGCGCAACTGTTGGGAAGGGCGATCGGTGCGGGCCTCTTCGCTATTACGCCA
