>Addgene plasmid #51290 | pBudORF1-CH | addgene partial sequence | sequence record 79349 | EBV_rev
GAATTCTCAATGGTGATGGTGATGATGCATCTTGGCGTGGTTTTGCAGGGGCTGATACCGGTTGTTGCGC
TCCATGTTCAGGGCCTCCTTCAGCAGCTCCTTCAGGGCGGGGCGGGTGGTCACGAAGTCGCGCAGCATCT
GCTTGTCGATGAAGTATTTGATCTCGCCCTCGCTGATGAAGCTCAGCTTGGCGGGGTAGCTGATGCGGGG
CTGGAAGTTCTTCTCCTTCAGGATGTTGAAGATTGGCCCCCACTCGCGGCGGGCCTGTAGGGTCTCGGCG
CTCAGGTCGGCGGTCAGGCGGATGGGCTTGCCCTTCAGGGTAACCCGGCCCTTCTCGCGGGCGGCGCGCA
GCATCTTCTCCTTCATCTCCACCTTGGTGAAGCGCACGATGATGTGGCGGGGGGTGGCGCGGCGGCTGCT
GTAGCGCTGGGGGGTGCGCTGGATCTCCTGGATCTGCACGTTGGCCTGGCGGGCCAGGTTGGGGAAGTTC
TCCTGGATGATGTCCTGTAGGGTGTTCTCCAGCTTGGTGCCGTTCTCCACGTCGCTCTCGGGCACGCCGA
TCAGGCGCAGGTTGGGGCGCTTCACGCAGTCCCATATCTCCTGGAGGCTCTGCTCGTTGCGCTTGATGCG
CTTCTCGCGGAACTTGCCCTCGCGCTTCATCTCGTTCATCTCGTCCTCCATTGCGCTCACGCGCTCCTCC
AGCTGGTCGCAGCGGCTGCGCAGGCTGCGGCACTCCTCGCGCAGCTCGCGGGCCTTGGTCTTCAGCTCCA
TCAGCTCCTTCAGGCACTTCTCGGTGTTGGTGATGCGGGTGATGCACTCCTCCAGGTTCTTCTCGAAGTT
CTCCACCTCCTTGCCCTTGGTCTGGATGTCCTCGCGCAGCTCGCTGTAGTT
