>Addgene plasmid #51290 | pBudORF1-CH | addgene partial sequence | sequence record 80516 | CMV-F 5'-CGCAAATGGGCGGTAGGCGTG-3'
GCTAACTAGAGAACCCACTGCTTACTGGCTTATCGAAATTAATACGACTCACTATAGGGAGACCCAAGCT
TGCATTCCTGCAGGTCGACATCGATCTTAAGCAGTACTTCTAGAGGATCCGACCAAAAGCTAGCTAAAAC
CACAAAGATGGGCAAGAAGCAGAACCGCAAGACCGGCAACAGCAAGACCCAGAGCGCCAGCCCCCCCCCC
AAGGAGCGCAGCAGCAGCCCCGCCACCGAGCAGAGCTGGATGGAGAACGACTTCGACGAGCTGCGCGAGG
AGGGNTTCCGCCGCAGCAACTACNGCGAGCTGCGCGAGGACATCCAGACCAAGGGCAAGGAGGNGGAGAA
CTTCGAGAAGAACCTGGAGGAGTGCATCACCCGCATCACCAACACCGAGAAGTGCCTGAAGGAGCTGATG
GAGCTGAAGACCAAGGNCCGCGAGCTGCGCGAGGAGTGNCGCAGCCTGNGCAGCCGCTGCGACCAGCTGG
AGGAGCGCGTGAGCGCAATGGAGGACGANATGAACGANATGAAGCGCGAGGGCAAGTTCCGCGAGAAGCG
CATCAAGCGCAACGAGCAGAGCCTCCAGGAGATATGGGACTGCGTGAAGCGCCCCAACCTGCGCCTGATC
GGCGTGCCCGAGAGCGACGTGGAGAACGGCACCAAGCTGGAGAACACCCT
